>Addgene plasmid #1600 | L3811 | depositor full sequence | sequence record 210 | Author sequence
AAGCTTGCATGCCTGCAGGTCGAGGCATTTGAATTGGGGGTGGTGGACAGTAACTGTCTGTAATAATAAT
TACTCCTGACCAGGTTGCAATTCGAGTTTTGATAAGCATAATTATACCTTGTACATTGTGGGTTTTGTGC
TGTGGACGTTTTATTGTGACATCCCCATAAGCTACAAGAACAAAAATGAAATGTAAAAGTATTGAAAACG
TCGTACATTTTATATCTGAGTAGTATCCTTTGCTTTAAATGTCCATAAAACTAATTTTATAATCAATAAA
ACAACGTTTGTAAATCAACTGAGTTTACAAGTAGAGACATTGAGGGATACTTTCACTATGCTAAAGTGAT
AATCGACCAAATAATAACTTCACTTTGGTATTTATTCCTGTCTTATAAATGTTATGTATGAATTAAATTC
ATATGCATATGGCTCACTCTGACAATTTTTAATAATCTTCCAGATCAATATTGACTACCGATGCGGGTGG
TCTTTTGCTTTGAATTCTGCTGAACTTTACACCCCGAACAGCAATGTGTGCTTCAGCCTAAAAAAAAGTA
AGTGTGTTAATCAGTGCCCCCGATTCTTCATTTTTTGCCCCTCTCTCCCGTTTCGTCGGCAAAAGAAGAG
AAAATAAAGATAAGTCTCAAGATAGGTTGGTAATCGCTAAAGTGGTTGTGTGGATAAGAGTAGCAAAATG
GCAGGAAGAGCACTTTGCGCGCACACACTGTACTCATTGTTCTGGATAAAATTCTCTCGTTGTTTGCCGT
CGGATGTCTGCCTCTCTGCATTGAGCCGGCTTCTTCACTATCTTTAGTTAACCTAAAATGCCGTTTCTTT
TCTCGTATCCCCACTATCCCGTTGAGGTTCTCTGCTCTCTTCGCTCCCTACCGCCAGCGAGCAACTATCC
GTGGGGGCGCCTTGCTCGGAAGATGGGGGGGAAGAAAGAAGATTTTTGCTATTTGCACTTGAGAAAGAGA
CTTTTCCTGCGTCGATGGTTAGAGAACAGTGTGCAGACACTTTTCAGCTACCTAGAATTACAATTGGATA
TCCCCGCCTCCCAATCCACCCACCCAGGGAAAAAGAAGGGCTCGCCGAAAATCAAAGTTATCTCCAGGCT
CGCGCATCCCACCGAGCGGTTGACTTCTCTCCACCACTTTTCATTTTAACCCTCGGGGTACGGGATTGGC
CAAAGGACCCAAAGGTATGTTTCGAATGATACTAACATAACATAGAACATTTTCAGGAGGACCCTTGGCT
AGCGTCGACGGTACCGGTCAGATATCACTCGAGGAGCTCCCGAGATCCTATCGATTCGCGGCCGCTGTAC
ACCCGGGTGCCCTATAGTGAGTCGTATTGGTACCGGTAGAAAAAATGAGTAAAGGAGAAGAACTTTTCAC
TGGAGTTGTCCCAATTCTTGTTGAATTAGATGGTGATGTTAATGGGCACAAATTTTCTGTCAGTGGAGAG
GGTGAAGGTGATGCAACATACGGAAAACTTACCCTTAAATTTATTTGCACTACTGGAAAACTACCTGTTC
CATGGGTAAGTTTAAACATATATATACTAACTAACCCTGATTATTTAAATTTTCAGCCAACACTTGTCAC
TACTTTCTGTTATGGTGTTCAATGCTTCTCGAGATACCCAGATCATATGAAACAGCATGACTTTTTCAAG
AGTGCCATGCCCGAAGGTTATGTACAGGAAAGAACTATATTTTTCAAAGATGACGGGAACTACAAGACAC
GTAAGTTTAAACAGTTCGGTACTAACTAACCATACATATTTAAATTTTCAGGTGCTGAAGTCAAGTTTGA
AGGTGATACCCTTGTTAATAGAATCGAGTTAAAAGGTATTGATTTTAAAGAAGATGGAAACATTCTTGGA
CACAAATTGGAATACAACTATAACTCACACAATGTATACATCATGGCAGACAAACAAAAGAATGGAATCA
AAGTTGTAAGTTTAAACATGATTTTACTAACTAACTAATCTGATTTAAATTTTCAGAACTTCAAAATTAG
ACACAACATTGAAGATGGAAGCGTTCAACTAGCAGACCATTATCAACAAAATACTCCAATTGGCGATGGC
CCTGTCCTTTTACCAGACAACCATTACCTGTCCACACAATCTGCCCTTTCGAAAGATCCCAACGAAAAGA
GAGACCACATGGTCCTTCTTGAGTTTGTAACAGCTGCTGGGATTACACATGGCATGGACGAACTATACAA
AAGCCCACAAGCTTTGGAATTCGCTAGCCGGCCATACAAGTAATCCGGGTTCTAGAAGCGCTGCTAAGGG
GGCCCTCGTCGAGTCGGTCACAATCACCTGAAACTCCAAAGGCAGCCAGTGAGGAACGTGAAGAAGAAGA
AAAAGAGTCATCTGAACAGGTTTGATTTTCTTTCTGGTCAAAAAGATGAAATTATTGATTTTCAGCCAGA
TACTCCCAAAACTAGCAGCGAGAAGTCTGCAAGTCGTTCACAGTCGCCCAGAGAATCGCGGGAAGTGAGC
CAAGAGGTATGTTTTTCAAAAATCAATAACTGATCATAATTTTTATTGTTTGGTGAATTTAAGAAAATAA
TATTCGAAAATTCCTCTGAATTATCAAGATTGCAGTATTAATTTCGAGAAAAATTGAGATATTCATAGAG
CTATTGTAAATTTTCTTGATTTCAGACTGAAACTTCGGAAAATCAAGAGAAAATCAAAGAAAAGGATGAC
GGGGATGATCAGCCTGGCACACCGAACAGCTATAGAAGCCGGGAAACTTCACCAGCTCCAAAAAGGTCCA
AGGAGACCAGGTTTGTCAAAAGCTTCCTGCGATTAATTCTCATTTCAATTTTTCAGAGAATCAGAGTCTC
CTGAAAAATCCCCGGTTCGTTCAAGATCTCCCAGAAGGTCTTCAGCACGTTCCCCGTCACGATCTCCTAG
ACGGCGCCGAGAAAGAAGCTCAGAAAGAAAGCAATCCGAAGAGCCAGCACCGCTACCAGAGAAAAAGAAG
AAAGAGCCGCTGGATATTCTACGAACAAGAACCGGAGGAGCATATATTCCACCCGCCAAACTTCGACTTA
TGCAACAACAGATTAGTGATAAGCAAAGTGAACAGTATCAGAGAATGAATTGGGAAAGAATGAAGAAAAA
GATTCACGGATTGGTTAACAGAGTCAACGCGAAGAATCTTGTTCAAATTGTCAGAGAACTTCTTCAAGAG
AATGTGATTCGTTCAAAGTGAGTGAGAAAATCGAAGGAAAAGGAAAGAATTAATTTAATTTTTCAGGGGA
CTTCTCTGCCGTGACATTATTCAAGCTCAGGCTTTCTCACCAGGATTCTCTAACGTCTATGCAGCTTTGG
CGGCAGTTATCAACTCGAAATTCCCTCATGTCGGTGAACTTCTTCTCCGTCGTCTGATTGTACAGTTCAA
AAGAAGTTTCCGTAGAAATGACAGAGGCGTCACGGTGAACGTGATCAAATTCATCGCACATTTGATTAAT
CAACAAGTTGCTCACGAAGTTCTTGCGCTGGAAATCATGATTCTGATGCTTGAAGAACCAACTGATGATT
CAGTTGAAGTCGCCATTGCGTTCCTGAAAGAGTGTGGAGCAAAGCTTCTGGAGATTGCTCCAGCAGCTCT
TAACAGTGTCTACGACCGTCTTCGTGCAATTCTCATGGAAACTGAAAGATCGGAAAATGCACTGGATCGA
CGTATTCAGTATATGATTGAGACTGCAATGCAGATTCGAAAGGACAAATTTGCGGCGTATCCGGCGGTCA
TTGAAGACTTGGACTTGATTGAGGAGGAGGATCAGATCATCCATACACTTAATTTGGAGGATGCGGTTGA
TCCGGAAAATGGGCTTAATGTGTTCAAACTAGATCCAGAATTCGAAAAGAACGAGGAGGTTTATGAGGAG
ATCCGTAAGGAAATCATTGGAAACGCCGATATTTCGGATGAGGATGGTGGCGACGAGTTGGATGATGAAG
AAGAGGGTAGTGATGTGGAAGAGGCTCCGAAGAAGACTACAGAGATTATTGATAATACTGATCAGAATTG
ACTGCTTTCAGAAGGTATTCATTTTGAGTTTTGGGCCGGCAAATCTGTAAGTTGCCGGTTGCCGAAAATT
TGCTGAATTTGCCGGAAAAAAAAATTCCGGAATTTATTTAAAAACTTTTTGTAAAAATTAAATTAAATTT
GCAACTTTTCAGAGAAGTCTACCTGACAATGCAATCATCTTTGGACTACCAAGAAGCTGCTCACAAATTG
CTGAAAATGAAGATTCCAGACAGCATGCAGGTCAGCGATGTTGCAAAGAAAAATTTTCGACCAAAAAAAC
CAACCAATCATAAAATTTAAAAAAAAACTCCGTTTTTTTCTTTTTTTTTATACGAGAAAAACCAAAAAAA
TGTATTTTTGCCAAATTCTAAAATACTATCCCCGAAATTTTCAATATTTTCTCTTTCAGAACGAACTCTG
CGCGATGCTTGTCGATTGTTGTGCTCAACAGCGTACCTACGAGCGATTCTACGGAATGCTCATCGAACGT
TTCTGCCGACTTCGCCTCGAATACCAGCAATACTTTGAAAAGCTCTGCCAGGACACGTATTCCACGATTC
ACCGAATTGACATCACAAAACTGCGGAATTTGGCTCGCCTTATTGCTCATTTGCTCTCGACGGATGCTAT
TGACTGGAAGATTTTGGCCGATATGAAAATGACCGAAGAGGACACAACTTCTTCTGGCAGAATCTATATT
AAATATATATTTAATGAACTTGTGGAGGCGATGGGAATGGTTAAACTTCATTCGAGAGTTACTGATCCGT
GAGTTTCCTAGAGAGAGTTGTTTTCGTATTCAATTTTCCCTATTTTCAGAACTTTGGCTCATTGCTTTGT
TGGATTATTCCCACGAACTAATCCGAACAGCGCACGATTTTCGATCAACTTCTTCACAATGATTGGATTG
GGTGGTTTGACGTTGGAACTTCGTGAATGGCTGGCAAAGGGTCTCAAGAAGAAGAAGGGAATGCTGGATC
AGTTGAAGGCCGAATCAAGCTCAGATTCATCGTCGTCTTCGGATTCGTCAGACTCGTCTGATTCTTCGGA
TTCTGACGATTCATCCGACTCGTCTTCAGATTCCTCATCTTCTTCAGAATCAGAGCCAGAACCACCGAAG
AAAAAGAAGAAGAAGAACAGTGAAGAGAGTTCCAAAAAGAAGGAAAAAGAGAATATTGGTCGACGGGATC
GTGGAGACAAGAGAGCTGAACGTCATCGTGATCAAAGTGTGGAGAACAAGGACAAGGATCGTCGACGTCG
CCAGGATTCTGACGAAAATCGTCGGCCAGAACGAGGAGATGACCGCAAGGATCGGAGTAAAGATCGTCGT
CGTCAAGACTCGGATGATGAGGATCGGAAAGGTCGTGAACGTCGGGAAGATTCAGGGGAAAGACGTCGCG
GAGATCGGGATCGACGTGATCGAAACAAGGATCAGGAGGATCACCGTGAAGATCGCCGTGACCGAAGCAA
GGATCGTGAGGATCGACGTGATCGCCGTCGTCATGACTCTGATGATGATCGTAAAACTCGTCGGGATAGA
AGTGAAGAGCGAGGAGGACGTCGTCGTGAAGTGGAATCGGATGATCGACGCCGACGTCGTTGAATTTTCA
AATTTTAAATACTGAATATTTGTTTTTTTTCCTATTATTTATTTATTCTCTTTGTGTTTTTTTTCTTGCT
TTCTAAAAAATTAATTCAATCCAAATCTAAACATTTTTTTTTCTCTTTCCGTCTCCCAATTCGTATTCCG
CTCCTCTCATCTGAACACAATGTGCAAGTTTATTTATCTTCTCGCTTTCATTTCATTAGGACGTGGGGGG
AATTGGTGGAAGGGGGAAACACACAAAAGGATGATGGAAATGAAATAAGGACACACAATATGCAACAACA
TTCAATTCAGAAATATGGAGGAAGGTTTAAAAGAAAACATAAAAATATATAGAGGAGGAAGGAAAACTAG
TAAAAAATAAGCAAAGAAATTAGGCGAACGATGAGAATTGTCCTCGCTTGGCAAATGCGAATCCGTATGG
AGAGGCACGTTTGGCGAAGGCAAATGTTCGGTATGGAGATCTGTAAAAATTTTTAAGTTGAAATTTGGTG
TTGCTCTTTTACAAAATTTTCCGATTTTCGCTTGAAATTACGGTGCCAGGTCTCGACACGTCTTCCAATT
TTTCAAATTCAAAAGAGCCTTTAATGGGCTGTAGTTGCTAATTTCTCGTTTTTGAAAATTTTTCTTCCGT
TTAATCGAAATTTGATGTATTTTATTTATGATTTTCAATAAATTTCAAAGAAACTGGTGAAAACTCGGAA
AATTGTGAACTACAGTAATCCAATCCTTAAAGGCGCACACCTTTTAAATGTCCGCCCCAATACGATATTT
TTTTAAGATTCGCTAGAGCGGCCCAAAAGGCCTTTTTTTTTTGGCGCCGACGTCAGGTGGCACTTTTCGG
GGAAATGTGCGCGGAACCCCTATTTGTTTATTTTTCTAAATACATTCAAATATGTATCCGCTCATGAGAC
AATAACCCTGATAAATGCTTCAATAATATTGAAAAAGGAAGAGTATGAGTATTCAACATTTCCGTGTCGC
CCTTATTCCCTTTTTTGCGGCATTTTGCCTTCCTGTTTTTGCTCACCCAGAAACGCTGGTGAAAGTAAAA
GATGCTGAAGATCAGTTGGGTGCACGAGTGGGTTACATCGAACTGGATCTCAACAGCGGTAAGATCCTTG
AGAGTTTTCGCCCCGAAGAACGTTTTCCAATGATGAGCACTTTTAAAGTTCTGCTATGTGGCGCGGTATT
ATCCCGTATTGACGCCGGGCAAGAGCAACTCGGTCGCCGCATACACTATTCTCAGAATGACTTGGTTGAG
TACTCACCAGTCACAGAAAAGCATCTTACGGATGGCATGACAGTAAGAGAATTATGCAGTGCTGCCATAA
CCATGAGTGATAACACTGCGGCCAACTTACTTCTGACAACGATCGGAGGACCGAAGGAGCTAACCGCTTT
TTTGCACAACATGGGGGATCATGTAACTCGCCTTGATCGTTGGGAACCGGAGCTGAATGAAGCCATACCA
AACGACGAGCGTGACACCACGATGCCTGTAGCAATGGCAACAACGTTGCGCAAACTATTAACTGGCGAAC
TACTTACTCTAGCTTCCCGGCAACAATTAATAGACTGGATGGAGGCGGATAAAGTTGCAGGACCACTTCT
GCGCTCGGCCCTTCCGGCTGGCTGGTTTATTGCTGATAAATCTGGAGCCGGTGAGCGTGGGTCTCGCGGT
ATCATTGCAGCACTGGGGCCAGATGGTAAGCCCTCCCGTATCGTAGTTATCTACACGACGGGGAGTCAGG
CAACTATGGATGAACGAAATAGACAGATCGCTGAGATAGGTGCCTCACTGATTAAGCATTGGTAACTGTC
AGACCAAGTTTACTCATATATACTTTAGATTGATTTAAAACTTCATTTTTAATTTAAAAGGATCTAGGTG
AAGATCCTTTTTGATAATCTCATGACCAAAATCCCTTAACGTGAGTTTTCGTTCCACTGAGCGTCAGACC
CCGTAGAAAAGATCAAAGGATCTTCTTGAGATCCTTTTTTTCTGCGCGTAATCTGCTGCTTGCAAACAAA
AAAACCACCGCTACCAGCGGTGGTTTGTTTGCCGGATCAAGAGCTACCAACTCTTTTTCCGAAGGTAACT
GGCTTCAGCAGAGCGCAGATACCAAATACTGTCCTTCTAGTGTAGCCGTAGTTAGGCCACCACTTCAAGA
ACTCTGTAGCACCGCCTACATACCTCGCTCTGCTAATCCTGTTACCAGTGGCTGCTGCCAGTGGCGATAA
GTCGTGTCTTACCGGGTTGGACTCAAGACGATAGTTACCGGATAAGGCGCAGCGGTCGGGCTGAACGGGG
GGTTCGTGCACACAGCCCAGCTTGGAGCGAACGACCTACACCGAACTGAGATACCTACAGCGTGAGCATT
GAGAAAGCGCCACGCTTCCCGAAGGGAGAAAGGCGGACAGGTATCCGGTAAGCGGCAGGGTCGGAACAGG
AGAGCGCACGAGGGAGCTTCCAGGGGGAAACGCCTGGTATCTTTATAGTCCTGTCGGGTTTCGCCACCTC
TGACTTGAGCGTCGATTTTTGTGATGCTCGTCAGGGGGGCGGAGCCTATGGAAAAACGCCAGCAACGCGG
CCTTTTTACGGTTCCTGGCCTTTTGCTGGCCTTTTGCTCACATGTTCTTTCCTGCGTTATCCCCTGATTC
TGTGGATAACCGTATTACCGCCTTTGAGTGAGCTGATACCGCTCGCCGCAGCCGAACGACCGAGCGCAGC
GAGTCAGTGAGCGAGGAAGCGGAAGAGCGCCCAATACGCAAACCGCCTCTCCCCGCGCGTTGGCCGATTC
ATTAATGCAGCTGGCACGACAGGTTTCCCGACTGGAAAGCGGGCAGTGAGCGCAACGCAATTAATGTGAG
TTAGCTCACTCATTAGGCACCCCAGGCTTTACACTTTATGCTTCCGGCTCGTATGTTGTGTGGAATTGTG
AGCGGATAACAATTTCACACAGGAAACAGCTATGACCATGATTACGCCAAGCTGTAAGTTTAAACATGAT
CTTACTAACTAACTATTCTCATTTAAATTTTCAGAGCTTAAAAATGGCTGAAATCACTCACAACGATGGA
TACGCTAACAACTTGGAAATGAAAT
Features (pLannotate 1.2.2; 12 found; start..end, strand, type, name):
      1..23      -  misc_feature   MCS (fragment): pUC18/19 multiple cloning site
   1341..1358    -  promoter       T7 promoter (fragment): promoter for bacteriophage T7 RNA polymerase
   1378..2241    +  CDS            yEGFP: yEGFP is a fluorescent protein published in 1997.
   2855..3238    +  CDS            let-858 (fragment): CWC22_CAEEL - Experimental evidence at transcript level: Swiss-Prot protein existence level 2. Required for pre-mRNA splicing and for exon-junction complex (EJC) assembly. Hinders EIF4A3 from non-specifically binding RNA and escorts it to the splicing machinery to promote EJC assembly on mature mRNAs. Through its role in EJC assembly, required for nonsense-mediated mRNA decay (By similarity). Required for early embryogenesis and tissue differentiation. From Caenorhabditis elegans.
   3285..5660    +  CDS            let-858 (fragment): CWC22_CAEEL - Experimental evidence at transcript level: Swiss-Prot protein existence level 2. Required for pre-mRNA splicing and for exon-junction complex (EJC) assembly. Hinders EIF4A3 from non-specifically binding RNA and escorts it to the splicing machinery to promote EJC assembly on mature mRNAs. Through its role in EJC assembly, required for nonsense-mediated mRNA decay (By similarity). Required for early embryogenesis and tissue differentiation. From Caenorhabditis elegans.
   6520..6624    +  promoter       AmpR promoter: bla
   6625..7485    +  CDS            AmpR: β-lactamase; bla; confers resistance to ampicillin, carbenicillin, and related antibiotics
   7656..8244    +  rep_origin     ori: high-copy-number ColE1/pMB1/pBR322/pUC origin of replication
   8427..8519    +  CDS            lacI (fragment): lac repressor; lacI; The lac repressor binds to the lac operator to inhibit transcription in E. coli. This inhibition can be relieved by adding lactose or isopropyl-β-D-thiogalactopyranoside (IPTG).
   8532..8553    +  protein_bind   CAP binding site: CAP binding activates transcription in the presence of cAMP. E. coli catabolite activator protein
   8568..8598    +  promoter       lac promoter: promoter for the E. coli lac operon
   8606..8622    +  protein_bind   lac operator: The lac repressor binds to the lac operator to inhibit transcription in E. coli. This inhibition can be relieved by adding lactose or isopropyl-β-D-thiogalactopyranoside (IPTG). lac repressor encoded by lacI
