[The description below was written by a language model from this plasmid's Addgene catalogue record and pLannotate feature annotations shown in this document.]
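Description:
L3811 (Fire Lab miniprep designation pPD118.71) is a Caenorhabditis elegans expression vector from the 1997 Fire Lab Vector Kit, catalogued as an empty backbone of about 8.8 kb. The parental backbone is recorded as unknown, but the annotated features point to a pUC-type bacterial framework. These include a high-copy ColE1/pMB1 origin, a beta-lactamase gene with its own promoter for ampicillin selection in E. coli, and remnants of the lac region (a lacI fragment, CAP site, lac promoter and operator) next to a fragment of the pUC18/19 polylinker.

The worm-specific content is described mainly by the depositor's ordered list of segments. It begins with myo-2 upstream and 5' sequences (myo2-1090, myo25'). myo-2 is generally known as a pharyngeal muscle myosin gene, although the record does not state the expression pattern. A synthetic intron (IVSA) follows, then a short T7 promoter fragment, which is annotated on the reverse strand. Next comes a GFP coding region carrying the S65C substitution, split by several artificial introns (IVSR, IVSS, IVST) of the kind used in Fire vectors to improve expression in worms. The automated annotation labels this reading frame as yEGFP, which is probably just the closest database match. Downstream lie let-858 sequences listed as a "smg" UTR segment, C-terminal coding sequence and 3' region, consistent with the two large let-858 (CWC22 homologue) fragments found in the feature table. A final "decoy" element is also listed, and the record does not explain its function.

No gene insert is present. The arrangement suggests a myo-2-driven GFP reporter using let-858 3' sequences, but the record does not give a specific experimental purpose beyond referring to the kit documentation.
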