Addgene plasmid #1600: L3811
Purpose: (Empty Backbone)
Depositing lab: Andrew Fire. Depositing organization: Carnegie Institution for Science.
Backbone
  Vector backbone: Unknown
  Backbone size (bp): 8774
  Vector type: Worm Expression
Growth in bacteria
  Bacterial resistance: Ampicillin, 100 μg/mL
  Growth temperature: 37°C
  Growth strain: DH5alpha
  Copy number: Unknown
Gene/Insert
  Gene/Insert name: None
  Tag / fusion protein: myo2-1090, myo25', IVSA, rf2128, T7p, gfpN, IVSR, gfpS65C, IVSS, IVST, gfpC, let858smgUTR, let858C, let8583', decoy
  Cloning method: Restriction Enzyme
Terms and licenses: Academic/Nonprofit Terms; Industry Terms: Not Available to Industry
Depositor comments: See Fire Lab Vector Kit Documentation 1997. Fire Lab Miniprep Number pPD118.71, Ligation number L3811.
How to cite: L3811 was a gift from Andrew Fire (Addgene plasmid # 1600 ; http://n2t.net/addgene:1600 ; RRID:Addgene_1600)
