>Addgene plasmid #1600 | L3811 | addgene partial sequence | sequence record 16736 | 1600_m13reverse
GATCTTACTAACTAACTATTCTCATTTAAATTTTCAGAGCTTAAAAATGGCTGAAATCACTCACAACGAT
GGATACGCTAACAACTTGGAAATGAAATAAGCTTGCATGCCTGCAGGTCGAGGCATTTGAATTGGGGGTG
GTGGACAGTAACTGTCTGTAATAATAATTACTCCTGACCAGGTTGCAATTCGAGTTTTGATAAGCATAAT
TATACCTTGTACATTGTGGGTTTTGTGCTGTGGACGTTTTATTGTGACATCCCCATAAGCTACAAGAACA
AAAATGAAATGTAAAAGTATTGAAAACGTCGTACATTTTATATCTGAGTAGTATCCTTTGCTTTAAATGT
CCATAAAACTAATTTTATAATCAATAAAACAACGTTTGTAAATCAACTGAGTTTACAAGTAGAGACATTG
AGGGATACTTTCACTATGCTAAAGTGATAATCGACCAAATAATAACTTCACTTTGGTATTTATTCCTGTC
TTATAAATGTTATGTATGAATTAAATTCATATGCATATGGCTCACTCTGACAATTTTTAATAATCTTCCA
GATCAATATTGACTACCGATGCGGGTGGTCTTTTGCTTTGAATTCTGCTGAACTTTACACCCCGAACAGC
AATGTGTGCTTCAGCCTAAAAAAAAGTAAGTGTGTTAATCAGTGCCCCCGATTCTTCATTTTTTGCCCCT
CTCTCCCGTTTCGTCGGCAAAAGAAGAGAAAATAAAGATAAGTCTCAAGATAGGTTGGTAATCGCTAAAG
TGGTTGTGTGGATAAGAGTAGCAAAATGGCAGGAAGAGCACTTTGCGCGCACACACTGTACTCATTGTTC
TGGATAAAATTCTCTCGTTGTTTGCCGTCGGATGTCTGCCTCTCTGCATTGAGCCGGCTTCTTCACTATC
TTTAGTTAACCNTAAAATGCCGTTTCTTTTCTCGTATCCCCNCTATCCCGTTGAGGTTCTCTGCTCTCTT
CGCTCCCTACCGCCAGCGANCAACCTATCNGGGGGGCCCCCTTGCTCCGAAAAAGGGGGGGNAANAAANA
ANAATTTTGCTATTTGCNCTTGAAAAAAAAACTTTTCCNGCCCTCCAANGGTTAAAAAANAGNGGNCCAA
CCCTTTCCCCNACCCANAATNNAATTGGGAAACCCCCNCCCCCCCCCCCCCCCCCGGGAAAAAAANGGGC
NCCCCAAAANCAAAGTTTNCCCNGGCCGCCCCCCCCCCANGGGGGGACTCCCCCCCCCCNTTNNTTTCCC
CCGGGGGCNGNNTGGCCAAGACCNAAGGGTNTNCCAANAAAAANAAAAAAAANTTNNGGGNCCC
